>Addgene plasmid #27123 | eTC GFP beta-actin full length | depositor full sequence | sequence record 12834 | Author sequence
GACGGATCGGGAGATCTTGGCCAGCTGAATGGAGGCCCAGCGGCAACACAGGTCCTGCCTGGGGATCAGG
TCTGCTCTGCACCCCACCTTGCTGCCTGGAGCCGCCCACCTGACAACCTCTCATCCCTGCTCTGTAGATC
CGGTCCCATCCCCACTGCCCACCCCACCCCCCCAGCACTCCACCCAGTTCAACGTTCCACGAACCCCCAG
AACCAGCCCTCATCAACAGGCAGCAAGAAGGGCCCCCCGCCCATCGCCCCACAACGCCAGCCGGGTGAAC
TGTAGCGTTGGCAGGTCCTGAGGCAGCTGAAAGATACAAGGCCAGGGACAGGACAGTCCCATCCCCAGGA
GGCAGGGAGTATACAGGCTGGGGAAGTTTGCCCTTGCGTGGGGTGGTGATGGAGGAGGCTCAGCAAGTCT
TCTGGACTGTGAACCTGTGTCTGCCACTGTGTGCTGGGTGGTGGTCATCTTTCCCACCAGGCTGTGGCCT
CTGCAACCTTCAAGGGAGGAGCAGGTCCCATTGGCTGAGCACAGCCTTGTACGTGAACTGAACAAGCAGC
CTCCTTCCTGGCCACAGGTTCCATGTCCTTATATGGACTCATCTTTGCCTATTGCGACACACACTCAATG
AACACCTACTACGCGCTGCAAAGAGCCCCGCAGGCCTGAGGTGCCCCCACCTCACCACTCTTCCTATTTT
TGTGTAAAAATCCAGCTTCTTGTCACCACCTCCAAGGAGGGGGAGGAGGAGGAAGGCAGGTTCCTCTAGG
CTGAGCCGAATGCCCCTCTGTGGTCCCACGCCACTGATCGCTGCATGCCCACCACCTGGGTACACACAGT
CTGTGATTCCCGGAGCAGAACGGACCCTGCCCACCCGGTCTTGTGTGCTACTCAGTGGACAGACCCAAGG
CAAGAAAGGGTGACAAGGACAGGGTCTTCCCAGGCTGGCTTTGAGTTCCTAGCACCGCCCCGCCCCCAAT
CCTCTGTGGCACATGGAGTCTTGGTCCCCAGAGTCCCCCAGCGGCCTCCAGATGGTCTGGGAGGGCAGTT
CAGCTGTGGCTGCGCATAGCAGACATACAACGGACGGTGGGCCCAGACCCAGGCTGTGTAGACCCAGCCC
CCCCGCCCCGCAGTGCCTAGGTCACCCACTAACGCCCCAGGCCTGGTCTTGGCTGGGCGTGACTGTTACC
CTCAAAAGCAGGCAGCTCCAGGGTAAAAGGTGCCCTGCCCTGTAGAGCCCACTTCCTTCCCAGGGCTGCG
GCTGGGTAGGTTTGTAGCCTTCATCACGGGCCACCTCCAGCCACTGGACCGCTGGCCCCTGCCCTGTCCT
GGGGAGTGTGGTCCTGCGACTCTAATGGCCGCAAGCCACCTGACTCCCCCAACACCACACTCTACCTCTC
AAGCCCAGGTCTCTCCCTAGTGACCCACCCAGCACATTTAGCTAGCTGAGCCCCACAGCCAGAGGTCCTC
AGGCCCTGCTTTCAGGGCAGTTGCTCTGAAGTCGGCAAGGGGGAGTGACTGCCTGGCCACTCCATGCCCT
CCAAGAGCTCCTTCTGCAGGAGCGTACAGAACCCAGGGCCCTGGCACCCGTGCAGACCCTGGCCCACCCC
ACCTGGGCGCTCAGTGCCCAAGAGATGTCCACACCTAGGATGTCCCGCGGTGGGTGGGGGGCCCGAGAGA
CGGGCAGGCCGGGGGCAGGCCTGGCCATGCGGGGCCGAACCGGGCACTGCCCAGCGTGGGGCGCGGGGGC
CACGGCGCGCGCCCCCAGCCCCCGGGCCCAGCACCCCAAGGCGGCCAACGCCAAAACTCTCCCTCCTCCT
CTTCCTCAATCTCGCTCTCGCTCTTTTTTTTTTTCGCAAAAGGAGGGGAGAGGGGGTAAAAAAATGCTGC
ACTGTGCGGCGAAGCCGGTGAGTGAGCGGCGCGGGGCCAATCAGCGTGCGCCGTTCCGAAAGTTGCCTTT
TATGGCTCGAGCGGCCGCGGCGGCGCCCTATAAAACCCAGCGGCGCGACGCGCCACCACCGCCGAGACCG
CGTCCGCCCGCGAGCACAGAGCCTCGCCTTTGCCGATCCGCCGCCCGTCCACACCCGCCGCCAGGTAAGC
CCGGCCAGCCGACCGGGGCATGCGGCCGCGGCCCTTCGCCCGTGCAGAGCCGCCGTCTGGGCCGCAGCGG
GGGGCGCATGGGGCGGAACCGGACCGCCGTGGGGGGCGCGGGAGAAGCCCCTGGGCCTCCGGAGATGGGG
GACACCCCACGCCAGTTCGCAGGCGCGAGGCCGCGCTCGGGCGGGCGCGCTCCGGGGGTGCCGCTCTCGG
GGCGGGGGCAACCGGCGGGGTCTTTGTCTGAGCCGGGCTCTTGCCAATGGGGATCGCACGGTGGGCGCGG
CGTAGCCCCCGTCAGGCCCGGTGGGGGCTGGGGCGCCATGCGCGTGCGCGCTGGTCCTTTGGGCGCTAAC
TGCGTGCGCGCTGGGAATTGGCGCTAATTGCGCGTGCGCGCTGGGACTCAATGGCGCTAATCGCGCGTGC
GTTCTGGGGCCCGGGCGCTTGCGCCACTTCCTGCCCGAGCCGCTGGCGCCCGAGGGTGTGGCCGCTGCGT
GCGCGCGCGCGACCCGGTCGCTGTTTGAACCGGGCGGAGGCGGGGCTGGCGCCCGGTTGGGAGGGGGTTG
GGGCCTGGCTTCCTGCCGCGCGCCGCGGGGACGCCTCCGACCAGTGTTTGCCTTTTATGGTAATAACGCG
GCCGGCCCGGCTTCCTTTGTCCCCAATCTGGGCGCGCGCCGGCGCCCCCTGGCGGCCTAAGGACTCGGCG
CGCCGGAAGTGGCCAGGGCGGGGGCGACTTCGGCTCACAGCGCGCCCGGCTATTCTCGCAGCTCAAGCTT
CCACCATGTTCCTCAACTGCTGCCCAGGATGTTGTATGGAGCCAATGGTGAGCAAGGGCGAGGAGCTGTT
CACCGGGGTGGTGCCCATCCTGGTCGAGCTGGACGGCGACGTAAACGGCCACAAGTTCAGCGTGTCCGGC
GAGGGCGAGGGCGATGCCACCTACGGCAAGCTGACCCTGAAGTTCATCTGCACCACCGGCAAGCTGCCCG
TGCCCTGGCCCACCCTCGTGACCACCCTGACCTACGGCGTGCAGTGCTTCAGCCGCTACCCCGACCACAT
GAAGCAGCACGACTTCTTCAAGTCCGCCATGCCCGAAGGCTACGTCCAGGAGCGCACCATCTTCTTCAAG
GACGACGGCAACTACAAGACCCGCGCCGAGGTGAAGTTCGAGGGCGACACCCTGGTGAACCGCATCGAGC
TGAAGGGCATCGACTTCAAGGAGGACGGCAACATCCTGGGGCACAAGCTGGAGTACAACTACAACAGCCA
CAACGTCTATATCATGGCCGACAAGCAGAAGAACGGCATCAAGGTGAACTTCAAGATCCGCCACAACATC
GAGGACGGCAGCGTGCAGCTCGCCGACCACTACCAGCAGAACACCCCCATCGGCGACGGCCCCGTGCTGC
TGCCCGACAACCACTACCTGAGCACCCAGTCCGCCCTGAGCAAAGACCCCAACGAGAAGCGCGATCACAT
GGTCCTGCTGGAGTTCGTGACCGCCGCCGGGATCACTCTCGGCATGGACGAGCTGTACAAGGGATCCACT
AGTGGCATGGATGATGATATCGCCGCGCTCGTCGTCGACAACGGCTCCGGCATGTGCAAGGCCGGCTTCG
CGGGCGACGATGCCCCCCGGGCCGTCTTCCCCTCCATCGTGGGGCGCCCCAGGCACCAGGGCGTGATGGT
GGGCATGGGTCAGAAGGATTCCTATGTGGGCGACGAGGCCCAGAGCAAGAGAGGCATCCTCACCCTGAAG
TACCCCATCGAGCACGGCATCGTCACCAACTGGGACGACATGGAGAAAATCTGGCACCACACCTTCTACA
ATGAGCTGCGTGTGGCTCCCGAGGAGCACCCCGTGCTGCTGACCGAGGCCCCCCTGAACCCCAAGGCCAA
CCGCGAGAAGATGACCCAGATCATGTTTGAGACCTTCAACACCCCAGCCATGTACGTTGCTATCCAGGCT
GTGCTATCCCTGTACGCCTCTGGCCGTACCACTGGCATCGTGATGGACTCCGGTGACGGGGTCACCCACA
CTGTGCCCATCTACGAGGGGTATGCCCTCCCCCATGCCATCCTGCGTCTGGACCTGGCTGGCCGGGACCT
GACTGACTACCTCATGAAGATCCTCACCGAGCGCGGCTACAGCTTCACCACCACGGCCGAGCGGGAAATC
GTGCGTGACATTAAGGAGAAGCTGTGCTACGTCGCCCTGGACTTCGAGCAAGAGATGGCCACGGCTGCTT
CCAGCTCCTCCCTGGAGAAGAGCTACGAGCTGCCTGACGGCCAGGTCATCACCATTGGCAATGAGCGGTT
CCGCTGCCCTGAGGCACTCTTCCAGCCTTCCTTCCTGGGCATGGAGTCCTGTGGCATCCACGAAACTACC
TTCAACTCCATCATGAAGTGTGACGTGGACATCCGCAAAGACCTGTACGCCAACACAGTGCTGTCTGGCG
GCACCACCATGTACCCTGGCATTGCCGACAGGATGCAGAAGGAGATCACTGCCCTGGCACCCAGCACAAT
GAAGATCAAGATCATTGCTCCTCCTGAGCGCAAGTACTCCGTGTGGATCGGCGGCTCCATCCTGGCCTCG
CTGTCCACCTTCCAGCAGATGTGGATCAGCAAGCAGGAGTATGACGAGTCCGGCCCCTCCATCGTCCACC
GCAAATGCTTCTAGGCGGACTATGACTTAGTTGCGTTACACCCTTTCTTGACAAAACCTAACTTGCGCAG
AAAACAAGATGAGATTGGCATGGCTTTATTTGTTTTTTTTGTTTTGTTTTGGTTTTTTTTTTTTTTTTGG
CTTGACTCAGGATTTAAAAACTGGAACGGTGAAGGTGACAGCAGTCGGTTGGAGCGAGCATCCCCCAAAG
TTCACAATGTGGCCGAGGACTTTGATTGCACATTGTTGTTTTTTTAATAGTCATTCCAAATATGAGATGC
GTTGTTACAGGAAGTCCCTTGCCATCCTAAAAGCCACCCCACTTCTCTCTAAGGAGAATGGCCCAGTCCT
CTCCCAAGTCCACACAGGGGAGGTGATAGCATTGCTTTCGTGTAAATTATGTAATGCAAAATTTTTTTAA
TCTTCGCCTTAATACTTTTTTATTTTGTTTTATTTTGAATGATGAGCCTTCGTGCCCCCCCTTCCCCCTT
TTTTGTCCCCCAACTTGAGATGTATGAAGGCTTTTGGTCTCCCTGGGAGTGGGTGGAGGCAGCCAGGGCT
TACCTGTACACTGACTTGAGACCAGTTGATTACGAATTCTGCAGATATCCATCACACTGGCGGCCGCTCG
AGCATGCATCTAGAGGGCCCTATTCTATAGTGTCACCTAAATGCTAGAGCTCGCTGATCAGCCTCGACTG
TGCCTTCTAGTTGCCAGCCATCTGTTGTTTGCCCCTCCCCCGTGCCTTCCTTGACCCTGGAAGGTGCCAC
TCCCACTGTCCTTTCCTAATAAAATGAGGAAATTGCATCGCATTGTCTGAGTAGGTGTCATTCTATTCTG
GGGGGTGGGGTGGGGCAGGACAGCAAGGGGGAGGATTGGGAAGACAATAGCAGGCATGCTGGGGATGCGG
TGGGCTCTATGGCTTCTGAGGCGGAAAGAACCAGCTGGGGCTCTAGGGGGTATCCCC
[124 nt withheld, positions 5728-5851]
C
[32 nt withheld, positions 5853-5884]
CA
[57 nt withheld, positions 5887-5943]
A
[49 nt withheld, positions 5945-5993]
CCTTTGACGTTGGAGTCCACGTTCTTT
[37 nt withheld, positions 6021-6057]
ACCCTATCTCGGTCTATTCTTTTGATTTATAAGGGATTTTGGGGATTTCGGCCTATTGGTTAAAAAATGA
GCTGATTTAACAAAAATTTAACGCGAATTAATTCTGTGGAATGTGTGTCAGTTAGGGTGTGGAAAGTCCC
CAGGCTCCCCAGGCAGGCAGAAGTATGCAAAGCATGCATCTCAATTAGTCAGCAACCAGGTGTGGAAAGT
CCCCAGGCTCCCCAGCAGGCAGAAGTATGCAAAGCATGCATCTCAATTAGTCAGCAACCATAGTCCCGCC
CCTAACTCCGCCCATCCCGCCCCTAACTCCGCCCAGTTCCGCCCATTCTCCGCCCCATGGCTGACTAATT
TTTTTTATTTATGCAGAGGCCGAGGCCGCCTCTGCCTCTGAGCTATTCCAGAAGTAGTGAGGAGGCTTTT
TTGGAGGCCTAGGCTTTTGCAAAAAGCTCCCGGGAGCTTGTATATCCATTTTCGGATCTGATCAAGAGAC
AGGATGAGGATCGTTTCGCATGATTGAACAAGATGGATTGCACGCAGGTTCTCCGGCCGCTTGGGTGGAG
AGGCTATTCGGCTATGACTGGGCACAACAGACAATCGGCTGCTCTGATGCCGCCGTGTTCCGGCTGTCAG
CGCAGGGGCGCCCGGTTCTTTTTGTCAAGACCGACCTGTCCGGTGCCCTGAATGAACTGCAGGACGAGGC
AGCGCGGCTATCGTGGCTGGCCACGACGGGCGTTCCTTGCGCAGCTGTGCTCGACGTTGTCACTGAAGCG
GGAAGGGACTGGCTGCTATTGGGCGAAGTGCCGGGGCAGGATCTCCTGTCATCTCACCTTGCTCCTGCCG
AGAAAGTATCCATCATGGCTGATGCAATGCGGCGGCTGCATACGCTTGATCCGGCTACCTGCCCATTCGA
CCACCAAGCGAAACATCGCATCGAGCGAGCACGTACTCGGATGGAAGCCGGTCTTGTCGATCAGGATGAT
CTGGACGAAGAGCATCAGGGGCTCGCGCCAGCCGAACTGTTCGCCAGGCTCAAGGCGCGCATGCCCGACG
GCGAGGATCTCGTCGTGACCCATGGCGATGCCTGCTTGCCGAATATCATGGTGGAAAATGGCCGCTTTTC
TGGATTCATCGACTGTGGCCGGCTGGGTGTGGCGGACCGCTATCAGGACATAGCGTTGGCTACCCGTGAT
ATTGCTGAAGAGCTTGGCGGCGAATGGGCTGACCGCTTCCTCGTGCTTTACGGTATCGCCGCTCCCGATT
CGCAGCGCATCGCCTTCTATCGCCTTCTTGACGAGTTCTTCTGAGCGGGACTCTGGGGTTCGAAATGACC
GACCAAGCGACGCCCAACCTGCCATCACGAGATTTCGATTCCACCGCCGCCTTCTATGAAAGGTTGGGCT
TCGGAATCGTTTTCCGGGACGCCGGCTGGATGATCCTCCAGCGCGGGGATCTCATGCTGGAGTTCTTCGC
CCACCCCAACTTGTTTATTGCAGCTTATAATGGTTACAAATAAAGCAATAGCATCACAAATTTCACAAAT
AAAGCATTTTTTTCACTGCATTCTAGTTGTGGTTTGTCCAAACTCATCAATGTATCTTATCATGTCTGTA
TACCGTCGACCTCTAGCTAGAGCTTGGCGTAATCATGGTCATAGCTGTTTCCTGTGTGAAATTGTTATCC
GCTCACAATTCCACACAACATACGAGCCGGAAGCATAAAGTGTAAAGCCTGGGGTGCCTAATGAGTGAGC
TAACTCACATTAATTGCGTTGCGCTCACTGCCCGCTTTCCAGTCGGGAAACCTGTCGTGCCAGCTGCATT
AATGAATCGGCCAACGCGCGGGGAGAGGCGGTTTGCGTATTGGGCGCTCTTCCGCTTCCTCGCTCACTGA
CTCGCTGCGCTCGGTCGTTCGGCTGCGGCGAGCGGTATCAGCTCACTCAAAGGCGGTAATACGGTTATCC
ACAGAATCAGGGGATAACGCAGGAAAGAACATGTGAGCAAAAGGCCAGCAAAAGGCCAGGAACCGTAAAA
AGGCCGCGTTGCTGGCGTTTTTCCATAGGCTCCGCCCCCCTGACGAGCATCACAAAAATCGACGCTCAAG
TCAGAGGTGGCGAAACCCGACAGGACTATAAAGATACCAGGCGTTTCCCCCTGGAAGCTCCCTCGTGCGC
TCTCCTGTTCCGACCCTGCCGCTTACCGGATACCTGTCCGCCTTTCTCCCTTCGGGAAGCGTGGCGCTTT
CTCAATGCTCACGCTGTAGGTATCTCAGTTCGGTGTAGGTCGTTCGCTCCAAGCTGGGCTGTGTGCACGA
ACCCCCCGTTCAGCCCGACCGCTGCGCCTTATCCGGTAACTATCGTCTTGAGTCCAACCCGGTAAGACAC
GACTTATCGCCACTGGCAGCAGCCACTGGTAACAGGATTAGCAGAGCGAGGTATGTAGGCGGTGCTACAG
AGTTCTTGAAGTGGTGGCCTAACTACGGCTACACTAGAAGGACAGTATTTGGTATCTGCGCTCTGCTGAA
GCCAGTTACCTTCGGAAAAAGAGTTGGTAGCTCTTGATCCGGCAAACAAACCACCGCTGGTAGCGGTGGT
TTTTTTGTTTGCAAGCAGCAGATTACGCGCAGAAAAAAAGGATCTCAAGAAGATCCTTTGATCTTTTCTA
CGGGGTCTGACGCTCAGTGGAACGAAAACTCACGTTAAGGGATTTTGGTCATGAGATTATCAAAAAGGAT
CTTCACCTAGATCCTTTTAAATTAAAAATGAAGTTTTAAATCAATCTAAAGTATATATGAGTAAACTTGG
TCTGACAGTTACCAATGCTTAATCAGTGAGGCACCTATCTCAGCGATCTGTCTATTTCGTTCATCCATAG
TTGCCTGACTCCCCGTCGTGTAGATAACTACGATACGGGAGGGCTTACCATCTGGCCCCAGTGCTGCAAT
GATACCGCGAGACCCACGCTCACCGGCTCCAGATTTATCAGCAATAAACCAGCCAGCCGGAAGGGCCGAG
CGCAGAAGTGGTCCTGCAACTTTATCCGCCTCCATCCAGTCTATTAATTGTTGCCGGGAAGCTAGAGTAA
GTAGTTCGCCAGTTAATAGTTTGCGCAACGTTGTTGCCATTGCTACAGGCATCGTGGTGTCACGCTCGTC
GTTTGGTATGGCTTCATTCAGCTCCGGTTCCCAACGATCAAGGCGAGTTACATGATCCCCCATGTTGTGC
AAAAAAGCGGTTAGCTCCTTCGGTCCTCCGATCGTTGTCAGAAGTAAGTTGGCCGCAGTGTTATCACTCA
TGGTTATGGCAGCACTGCATAATTCTCTTACTGTCATGCCATCCGTAAGATGCTTTTCTGTGACTGGTGA
GTACTCAACCAAGTCATTCTGAGAATAGTGTATGCGGCGACCGAGTTGCTCTTGCCCGGCGTCAATACGG
GATAATACCGCGCCACATAGCAGAACTTTAAAAGTGCTCATCATTGGAAAACGTTCTTCGGGGCGAAAAC
TCTCAAGGATCTTACCGCTGTTGAGATCCAGTTCGATGTAACCCACTCGTGCACCCAACTGATCTTCAGC
ATCTTTTACTTTCACCAGCGTTTCTGGGTGAGCAAAAACAGGAAGGCAAAATGCCGCAAAAAAGGGAATA
AGGGCGACACGGAAATGTTGAATACTCATACTCTTCCTTTTTCAATATTATTGAAGCATTTATCAGGGTT
ATTGTCTCATGAGCGGATACATATTTGAATGTATTTAGAAAAATAAACAAATAGGGGTTCCGCGCACATT
TCCCCGAAAAGTGCCACCTGACGTC
Features (pLannotate 1.2.2; 17 found; start..end, strand, type, name):
   2915..3631    +  CDS            EGFP: EGFP is a basic (constitutively fluorescent) green fluorescent protein published in 1996, derived from Aequorea victoria. It is reported to be a rapidly-maturing weak dimer with moderate acid sensitivity.
   3647..4771    +  CDS            ACTB: ACTB_BOVIN - Experimental evidence at protein level: Swiss-Prot protein existence level 1. Actin is a highly conserved protein that polymerizes to produce filaments that form cross-linked networks in the cytoplasm of cells. Actin exists in both monomeric (G-actin) and polymeric (F-actin) forms, both forms playing key functions, such as cell motility and contraction. In addition to their role in the cytoplasmic cytoskeleton, G- and F-actin also localize in the nucleus, and regulate gene transcription and motility and repair of damaged DNA. From Bos taurus (Bovine).
   5414..5432    -  promoter       SP6 promoter: promoter for bacteriophage SP6 RNA polymerase
   5458..5682    +  polyA_signal   bGH poly(A) signal: bovine growth hormone polyadenylation signal
   5686..5707    +  promoter       SV40 promoter (fragment): SV40 enhancer and early promoter
   5728..6156    +  rep_origin     f1 ori (sequence partly withheld): f1 bacteriophage origin of replication; arrow indicates direction of (+) strand synthesis
   6170..6500    +  promoter       SV40 promoter: SV40 enhancer and early promoter
   6567..7358    +  CDS            neo: KKA2_KLEPN - Also known as kan, nptII. Experimental evidence at protein level: Swiss-Prot protein existence level 1. Resistance to kanamycin, neomycin, paromomycin, ribostamycin, butirosin and gentamicin B. From Klebsiella pneumoniae.
   7382..7540    +  CDS            ble (fragment): BLE_KLEPN - Experimental evidence at protein level: Swiss-Prot protein existence level 1. Binding protein with a strong affinity to the bleomycin family of antibiotics. Binds to CL990; an antimitotic-antibiotic compound. From Klebsiella pneumoniae.
   7535..7656    +  polyA_signal   SV40 poly(A) signal: SV40 polyadenylation signal
   7729..7745    -  protein_bind   lac operator: The lac repressor binds to the lac operator to inhibit transcription in E. coli. This inhibition can be relieved by adding lactose or isopropyl-β-D-thiogalactopyranoside (IPTG). lac repressor encoded by lacI
   7753..7783    -  promoter       lac promoter: promoter for the E. coli lac operon
   7798..7819    -  protein_bind   CAP binding site: CAP binding activates transcription in the presence of cAMP. E. coli catabolite activator protein
   7832..7924    -  CDS            lacI (fragment): lac repressor; lacI; The lac repressor binds to the lac operator to inhibit transcription in E. coli. This inhibition can be relieved by adding lactose or isopropyl-β-D-thiogalactopyranoside (IPTG).
   8107..8695    -  rep_origin     ori: high-copy-number ColE1/pMB1/pBR322/pUC origin of replication
   8866..9726    -  CDS            AmpR: β-lactamase; bla; confers resistance to ampicillin, carbenicillin, and related antibiotics
   9727..9831    -  promoter       AmpR promoter: bla
