[The description below was written by a language model from this plasmid's Addgene catalogue record and pLannotate feature annotations shown in this document.]
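Description:
eTC GFP beta-actin full length is a mammalian expression plasmid built on the pcDNA3.1 backbone. It is maintained in E. coli at high copy through a ColE1/pUC-type origin with ampicillin selection (AmpR with its own bla promoter). It also carries an f1 origin and an SV40 promoter–neo–SV40 poly(A) cassette that allows G418 selection of stably transfected mammalian cells.

The payload is human beta-actin (ACTB) fused at its N terminus to a tetracysteine (TC) tag and EGFP. In the feature table the EGFP reading frame lies immediately upstream of the actin coding sequence, and a bGH polyadenylation signal follows several hundred bases downstream of the actin stop. The TC tag itself is not annotated, and the annotation software matched the actin to the highly conserved bovine protein although the record lists it as human. No promoter is annotated upstream of the fusion. About 2.9 kb at the start of the 9.9 kb depositor sequence carries no detected features, so the record does not state what drives expression or what this region contains. The same is true of the unannotated stretch between the actin stop and the poly(A) signal.

TC motifs bind biarsenical dyes, so pairing one with EGFP gives two independent optical readouts of the same protein. The associated publication concerns visualising mRNA translation in living cells, which fits this design. The actin carries an unintended E237A substitution that was present in the original clone. Repository sequencing found small insertions and gaps relative to the depositor's sequence, and the 3′ EcoRI cloning site was destroyed. The depositor reports that none of these affects function.
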