Addgene plasmid #27123: eTC GFP beta-actin full length
Depositing lab: Robert Singer. Depositing organization: Albert Einstein College of Medicine. Publication: Visualization of mRNA translation in living cells. Rodriguez AJ, Shenoy SM, Singer RH, Condeelis J. J Cell Biol. 2006 Oct 9. 175(1):67-76. 10.1083/jcb.200512137 PubMed 17030983.
Backbone
  Vector backbone: pcDNA3.1
  Backbone manufacturer: Invitrogen
  Backbone size w/o insert (bp): 5400
  Vector type: Mammalian Expression
  Selectable markers: Neomycin (select with G418)
Growth in bacteria
  Bacterial resistance: Ampicillin, 100 μg/mL
  Growth temperature: 37°C
  Growth strain: DH5alpha
  Copy number: High Copy
Gene/Insert
  Gene/Insert name: beta-actin
  Species: H. sapiens (human)
  Mutation: E237A
  Entrez Gene: ACTB (a.k.a. BKRNS, BNS, BRWS1, CSMH, DDS1, PS1TP5BP1, THC8)
  Tag / fusion protein: TC tag (N terminal on insert); EGFP (N terminal on insert)
  Cloning method: Restriction Enzyme; 5′ cloning site HindIII (unknown if destroyed); 3′ cloning site EcoRI (destroyed during cloning)
  Sequencing primers: 5′ T7; 3′ BGH-rev
Terms and licenses: Academic/Nonprofit Terms; Industry Terms: Not Available to Industry
Depositor comments: Note: Addgene's sequencing results indicate the presence of several nucleotide inserts (starting at bp# 2459, 2501 and 2516) and several gaps (at bp# 5352-5386) when compared to the sequence provided by the depositing laboratory. The depositing scientist confirmed that our sequencing result is correct and the differences do not affect the function of the plasmid. The plasmid map and sequence from the depositing laboratory lists EcoRI as the 3' cloning site; however, this site was destroyed during cloning. Please see the Addgene's sequencing results for cloning details. The beta-actin insert in the plasmids contains a E237A mutation when compared to GenBank reference sequences. This mutation was unintentional, but present in the initial clone. The plasmid functions as described in the associated publication.
How to cite: eTC GFP beta-actin full length was a gift from Robert Singer (Addgene plasmid # 27123 ; http://n2t.net/addgene:27123 ; RRID:Addgene_27123)
