>Addgene plasmid #27123 | eTC GFP beta-actin full length | addgene partial sequence | sequence record 73612 | BGH-rev 5'-TAGAAGGCACAGTCGAGG-3'
AGAATAGGGCCCTCTAGATGCATGCTCGAGAAGGTGTGCACTTTTATTCAACTGGTCTCAAGTCAGTGTA
CAGGTAAGCCCTGGCTGCCTCCACCCACTCCCAGGGAGACCAAAAGCCTTCATACATCTCAAGTTGGGGG
ACAAAAAAGGGGGAAGGGGGGGCACGAAGGCTCATCATTCAAAATAAAACAAAATAAAAAAGTATTAAGG
CGAAGATTAAAAAAATTTTGCATTACATAATTTACACGAAAGCAATGCTATCACCTCCCCTGTGTGGACT
TGGGAGAGGACTGGGCCATTCTCCTTAGAGAGAAGTGGGGTGGCTTTTAGGATGGCAAGGGACTTCCTGT
AACAACGCATCTCATATTTGGAATGACTATTAAAAAAACAACAATGTGCAATCAAAGTCCTCGGCCACAT
TGTGAACTTTGGGGGATGCTCGCTCCAACCGACTGCTGTCACCTTCACCGTTCCAGTTTTTAAATCCTGA
GTCAAGCCAAAAAAAAAAAAAAAACCAAAACAAAACAAAAAAAACAAATAAAGCCATGCCAATCTCATCT
TGTTTTCTGCGCAAGTTAGGTTTTGTCAAGAAAGGGTGTAACGCAACTAAGTCATAGTCCGCCTAGAAGC
ATTTGCGGTGGACGATGGAGGGGCCGGACTCGTCATACTCCTGCTTGCTGATCCACATCTGCTGGAAGGT
GGACAGCGAGGCCAGGATGGAGCCGCCGATCCACACGGAGTACTTGCGCTCAGGAGGAGCAATGATCTTG
ATCTTCATTGTGCTGGGTGCCAGGGCAGTGATCTCCTTCTGCATCCTGTCGGCAATGCCAGGGTACATGG
TGGTGCCGCCAGACAGCACTGTGTTGGCGTACAGGTCTTTGCG
