>Addgene plasmid #27123 | eTC GFP beta-actin full length | addgene partial sequence | sequence record 73700 | hBetaActin-R 5'-AAGCATTTGCGGTGGACGAT-3'
CATCTGCTGGAAGGTGGACAGCGAGGCCAGGATGGAGCCGCCGATCCACACGGAGTACTTGCGCTCAGGA
GGAGCAATGATCTTGATCTTCATTGTGCTGGGTGCCAGGGCAGTGATCTCCTTCTGCATCCTGTCGGCAA
TGCCAGGGTACATGGTGGTGCCGCCAGACAGCACTGTGTTGGCGTACAGGTCTTTGCGGATGTCCACGTC
ACACTTCATGATGGAGTTGAAGGTAGTTTCGTGGATGCCACAGGACTCCATGCCCAGGAAGGAAGGCTGG
AAGAGTGCCTCAGGGCAGCGGAACCGCTCATTGCCAATGGTGATGACCTGGCCGTCAGGCAGCTCGTAGC
TCTTCGCCAGGGAGGAGCTGGAAGCAGCCGTGGCCATCTCTTGCTCGAAGTCCAGGGCGACGTAGCACAG
CTTCTCCTTAATGTCACGCACGATTTCCCGCTCGGCCGTGGTGGTGAAGCTGTAGCCGCGCTCGGTGAGG
ATCTTCATGAGGTAGTCAGTCAGGTCCCGGCCAGCCAGGTCCAGACGCAGGATGGCATGGGGGAGGGCAT
ACCCCTCGTAGATGGGCACAGTGTGGGTGACCCCGTCACCGGAGTCCATCACGATGCCAGTGGTACGGCC
AGAGGCGTACAGGGATAGCACAGCCTGGATAGCAACGTACATGGCTGGGGTGTTGAAGGTCTCAAACATG
ATCTGGGTCATCTTCTCGCGGTTGGCCTTGGGGTTCAGGGGGGCCTCGGTCAGCAGCACGGGGTGCTCCT
CGGGAGCCACACGCAGCTCATTGTAGAAGGTGTGGTGCCAGATTTTCTCCATGTCGTCCCAGTTGGTGAC
GATGCCGTGCTCGATGGGGTACTTCAGGGTGAGGATGCCTCTCTTGCTCTGGGCCTCGTCGCCCACATAG
GAATCCTTCTGACCCATGCCCACCATCACGCCC
