>Addgene plasmid #27123 | eTC GFP beta-actin full length | addgene partial sequence | sequence record 73701 | EGFP-N 5'-CGTCGCCGTCCAGCTCGACCAG-3'
ATACAACATCCTGGGCAGCAGTTGAGGAACATGGTGGAAGCTTGAGCTGCGAGAATAGCCGGTCGCGCTG
TGAGCCGAAGTCGCCCCCGCCCTGGCCACTTCCGGCGCGCCGAGTCCTTAGGCCGCCAGGGGGCGCCGGC
GCGCGCCCAGATTGGGGACAAAGGAAGCCGGGCCGGCCGCGTTATTACCATAAAAGGCAAACACTGGTCG
GAGGCGTCCCCGCGG
